Addgene plasmid #112439: pDLX1.1.0-gDNA
Purpose: CRISPR plasmid for expression of Cas9 and gRNA targeting human transcription factor DLX1
Depositing lab: Kevin White. Depositing organization: University of Chicago.
Backbone
  Vector backbone: pX330
  Backbone manufacturer: Zhang lab (Addgene plasmid ID: 42230)
  Vector type: Mammalian Expression, CRISPR
Growth in bacteria
  Bacterial resistance: Ampicillin, 100 μg/mL
  Growth temperature: 37°C
  Growth strain: DH5alpha
  Copy number: High Copy
Gene/Insert
  Gene/Insert name: DLX1
  gRNA/shRNA sequence: GCGGGCAACCTCACATAAGT TGG
  Species: H. sapiens (human)
  Entrez Gene: DLX1
  Cloning method: Restriction Enzyme; 5′ cloning site BbsI (destroyed during cloning); 3′ cloning site BbsI (destroyed during cloning)
  Sequencing primers: 5′ hU6-F (5'-GAGGGCCTATTTCCCATGATT-3')
Terms and licenses: Academic/Nonprofit Terms; Industry Terms: Not Available to Industry
Depositor comments: gRNA sequence listed includes 20 nucleotide target sequence, followed by the uncloned PAM sequence. The PAM sequence is not present in the plasmid. Use with plasmid pDLX1-donor.
How to cite: pDLX1.1.0-gDNA was a gift from Kevin White (Addgene plasmid # 112439 ; http://n2t.net/addgene:112439 ; RRID:Addgene_112439)
