[The description below was written by a language model from this plasmid's Addgene catalogue record and pLannotate feature annotations shown in this document.]
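Description:
pDLX1.1.0-gDNA is a mammalian CRISPR expression plasmid built on the pX330 backbone, delivering both Streptococcus pyogenes Cas9 and a single guide RNA directed against the human transcription factor gene DLX1 from one vector. It is propagated in E. coli as a high-copy plasmid through a ColE1/pUC-type origin and selected with ampicillin via the β-lactamase gene. The backbone also carries a filamentous phage origin (called as f1 in one sequence record and M13 in the other), short remnants of pBR322 bom and rop, and a single AAV2 inverted terminal repeat downstream of the Cas9 cassette. One ITR alone does not make this an AAV packaging vector. No mammalian selection marker or reporter is annotated.

The guide cassette consists of the human U6 RNA polymerase III promoter, the 20-nucleotide DLX1 target sequence cloned into the BbsI sites (both destroyed in the process), and the S. pyogenes gRNA scaffold. The depositor notes that the PAM listed with the guide is not present in the plasmid. Cas9 is expressed from a hybrid promoter made of a CMV enhancer, the chicken β-actin promoter (annotated only in the depositor sequence) and a hybrid CBA/MVM intron. The annotation tool splits its coding sequence into adjoining N- and C-terminal portions, which together form one continuous open reading frame. This is followed by a nucleoplasmin nuclear localization signal and a bovine growth hormone polyadenylation signal. The two sequence records differ by a single nucleotide in length and otherwise agree. The depositor indicates that the plasmid is meant to be used together with a companion plasmid, pDLX1-donor, which suggests Cas9 cutting at DLX1 to promote donor-templated editing, although the record does not describe the intended modification.
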