Features (pLannotate 1.2.2; 18 found; start..end, strand, type, name):
     79..122     +  misc_RNA       gRNA scaffold (fragment): guide RNA scaffold for the Streptococcus pyogenes CRISPR/Cas9 system
    169..454     +  enhancer       CMV enhancer: human cytomegalovirus immediate early enhancer; contains an 18-bp deletion relative to the standard CMV enhancer
    456..733     +  promoter       chicken β-actin promoter: No description available
    734..962     +  intron         hybrid intron: hybrid between chicken β-actin (CBA) and minute virus of mice (MMV) introns (Gray et al., 2011)
   1100..2701    +  CDS            Cas9(N): N-terminal portion of Streptococcus pyogenes Cas9 (Zetsche et al., 2015)
   2702..5200    +  CDS            Cas9(C): C-terminal portion of Streptococcus pyogenes Cas9 (Zetsche et al., 2015)
   5201..5248    +  CDS            nucleoplasmin NLS: bipartite nuclear localization signal from nucleoplasmin
   5282..5393    +  polyA_signal   bGH poly(A) signal: bovine growth hormone polyadenylation signal
   5498..5638    +  repeat_region  AAV2 ITR: inverted terminal repeat of adeno-associated virus serotype 2 inverted
   5643..5694    -  misc_feature   bom (fragment): basis of mobility region from pBR322
   5713..6093    +  rep_origin     M13 ori (sequence partly withheld): M13 bacteriophage origin of replication; arrow indicates direction of (+) strand synthesis
   6169..6218    -  misc_feature   bom (fragment): basis of mobility region from pBR322
   6320..6355    -  CDS            rop (fragment): Rop protein, which maintains plasmids at low copy number; rop
   6450..6554    +  promoter       AmpR promoter: bla
   6555..7415    +  CDS            AmpR: β-lactamase; bla; confers resistance to ampicillin, carbenicillin, and related antibiotics
   7586..8174    +  rep_origin     ori: high-copy-number ColE1/pMB1/pBR322/pUC origin of replication
   8236..8476    +  promoter       U6 promoter: RNA polymerase III promoter for human U6 snRNA
   8505..72      +  misc_RNA       gRNA scaffold (across the origin): guide RNA scaffold for the Streptococcus pyogenes CRISPR/Cas9 system
>Addgene plasmid #112439 | pDLX1.1.0-gDNA | depositor full sequence | sequence record 211830 | Full Sequence
TAGAGCTAGAAATAGCAAGTTAAAATAAGGCTAGTCCGTTATCAACTTGAAAAAGTGGCACCGAGTCGGT
GCTTTTTTGTTTTAGAGCTAGAAATAGCAAGTTAAAATAAGGCTAGTCCGTTTTTAGCGCGTGCGCCAAT
TCTGCAGACAAATGGCTCTAGAGGTACCCGTTACATAACTTACGGTAAATGGCCCGCCTGGCTGACCGCC
CAACGACCCCCGCCCATTGACGTCAATAGTAACGCCAATAGGGACTTTCCATTGACGTCAATGGGTGGAG
TATTTACGGTAAACTGCCCACTTGGCAGTACATCAAGTGTATCATATGCCAAGTACGCCCCCTATTGACG
TCAATGACGGTAAATGGCCCGCCTGGCATTGTGCCCAGTACATGACCTTATGGGACTTTCCTACTTGGCA
GTACATCTACGTATTAGTCATCGCTATTACCATGGTCGAGGTGAGCCCCACGTTCTGCTTCACTCTCCCC
ATCTCCCCCCCCTCCCCACCCCCAATTTTGTATTTATTTATTTTTTAATTATTTTGTGCAGCGATGGGGG
CGGGGGGGGGGGGGGGGCGCGCGCCAGGCGGGGCGGGGCGGGGCGAGGGGCGGGGCGGGGCGAGGCGGAG
AGGTGCGGCGGCAGCCAATCAGAGCGGCGCGCTCCGAAAGTTTCCTTTTATGGCGAGGCGGCGGCGGCGG
CGGCCCTATAAAAAGCGAAGCGCGCGGCGGGCGGGAGTCGCTGCGACGCTGCCTTCGCCCCGTGCCCCGC
TCCGCCGCCGCCTCGCGCCGCCCGCCCCGGCTCTGACTGACCGCGTTACTCCCACAGGTGAGCGGGCGGG
ACGGCCCTTCTCCTCCGGGCTGTAATTAGCTGAGCAAGAGGTAAGGGTTTAAGGGATGGTTGGTTGGTGG
GGTATTAATGTTTAATTACCTGGAGCACCTGCCTGAAATCACTTTTTTTCAGGTTGGACCGGTGCCACCA
TGGACTATAAGGACCACGACGGAGACTACAAGGATCATGATATTGATTACAAAGACGATGACGATAAGAT
GGCCCCAAAGAAGAAGCGGAAGGTCGGTATCCACGGAGTCCCAGCAGCCGACAAGAAGTACAGCATCGGC
CTGGACATCGGCACCAACTCTGTGGGCTGGGCCGTGATCACCGACGAGTACAAGGTGCCCAGCAAGAAAT
TCAAGGTGCTGGGCAACACCGACCGGCACAGCATCAAGAAGAACCTGATCGGAGCCCTGCTGTTCGACAG
CGGCGAAACAGCCGAGGCCACCCGGCTGAAGAGAACCGCCAGAAGAAGATACACCAGACGGAAGAACCGG
ATCTGCTATCTGCAAGAGATCTTCAGCAACGAGATGGCCAAGGTGGACGACAGCTTCTTCCACAGACTGG
AAGAGTCCTTCCTGGTGGAAGAGGATAAGAAGCACGAGCGGCACCCCATCTTCGGCAACATCGTGGACGA
GGTGGCCTACCACGAGAAGTACCCCACCATCTACCACCTGAGAAAGAAACTGGTGGACAGCACCGACAAG
GCCGACCTGCGGCTGATCTATCTGGCCCTGGCCCACATGATCAAGTTCCGGGGCCACTTCCTGATCGAGG
GCGACCTGAACCCCGACAACAGCGACGTGGACAAGCTGTTCATCCAGCTGGTGCAGACCTACAACCAGCT
GTTCGAGGAAAACCCCATCAACGCCAGCGGCGTGGACGCCAAGGCCATCCTGTCTGCCAGACTGAGCAAG
AGCAGACGGCTGGAAAATCTGATCGCCCAGCTGCCCGGCGAGAAGAAGAATGGCCTGTTCGGAAACCTGA
TTGCCCTGAGCCTGGGCCTGACCCCCAACTTCAAGAGCAACTTCGACCTGGCCGAGGATGCCAAACTGCA
GCTGAGCAAGGACACCTACGACGACGACCTGGACAACCTGCTGGCCCAGATCGGCGACCAGTACGCCGAC
CTGTTTCTGGCCGCCAAGAACCTGTCCGACGCCATCCTGCTGAGCGACATCCTGAGAGTGAACACCGAGA
TCACCAAGGCCCCCCTGAGCGCCTCTATGATCAAGAGATACGACGAGCACCACCAGGACCTGACCCTGCT
GAAAGCTCTCGTGCGGCAGCAGCTGCCTGAGAAGTACAAAGAGATTTTCTTCGACCAGAGCAAGAACGGC
TACGCCGGCTACATTGACGGCGGAGCCAGCCAGGAAGAGTTCTACAAGTTCATCAAGCCCATCCTGGAAA
AGATGGACGGCACCGAGGAACTGCTCGTGAAGCTGAACAGAGAGGACCTGCTGCGGAAGCAGCGGACCTT
CGACAACGGCAGCATCCCCCACCAGATCCACCTGGGAGAGCTGCACGCCATTCTGCGGCGGCAGGAAGAT
TTTTACCCATTCCTGAAGGACAACCGGGAAAAGATCGAGAAGATCCTGACCTTCCGCATCCCCTACTACG
TGGGCCCTCTGGCCAGGGGAAACAGCAGATTCGCCTGGATGACCAGAAAGAGCGAGGAAACCATCACCCC
CTGGAACTTCGAGGAAGTGGTGGACAAGGGCGCTTCCGCCCAGAGCTTCATCGAGCGGATGACCAACTTC
GATAAGAACCTGCCCAACGAGAAGGTGCTGCCCAAGCACAGCCTGCTGTACGAGTACTTCACCGTGTATA
ACGAGCTGACCAAAGTGAAATACGTGACCGAGGGAATGAGAAAGCCCGCCTTCCTGAGCGGCGAGCAGAA
AAAGGCCATCGTGGACCTGCTGTTCAAGACCAACCGGAAAGTGACCGTGAAGCAGCTGAAAGAGGACTAC
TTCAAGAAAATCGAGTGCTTCGACTCCGTGGAAATCTCCGGCGTGGAAGATCGGTTCAACGCCTCCCTGG
GCACATACCACGATCTGCTGAAAATTATCAAGGACAAGGACTTCCTGGACAATGAGGAAAACGAGGACAT
TCTGGAAGATATCGTGCTGACCCTGACACTGTTTGAGGACAGAGAGATGATCGAGGAACGGCTGAAAACC
TATGCCCACCTGTTCGACGACAAAGTGATGAAGCAGCTGAAGCGGCGGAGATACACCGGCTGGGGCAGGC
TGAGCCGGAAGCTGATCAACGGCATCCGGGACAAGCAGTCCGGCAAGACAATCCTGGATTTCCTGAAGTC
CGACGGCTTCGCCAACAGAAACTTCATGCAGCTGATCCACGACGACAGCCTGACCTTTAAAGAGGACATC
CAGAAAGCCCAGGTGTCCGGCCAGGGCGATAGCCTGCACGAGCACATTGCCAATCTGGCCGGCAGCCCCG
CCATTAAGAAGGGCATCCTGCAGACAGTGAAGGTGGTGGACGAGCTCGTGAAAGTGATGGGCCGGCACAA
GCCCGAGAACATCGTGATCGAAATGGCCAGAGAGAACCAGACCACCCAGAAGGGACAGAAGAACAGCCGC
GAGAGAATGAAGCGGATCGAAGAGGGCATCAAAGAGCTGGGCAGCCAGATCCTGAAAGAACACCCCGTGG
AAAACACCCAGCTGCAGAACGAGAAGCTGTACCTGTACTACCTGCAGAATGGGCGGGATATGTACGTGGA
CCAGGAACTGGACATCAACCGGCTGTCCGACTACGATGTGGACCATATCGTGCCTCAGAGCTTTCTGAAG
GACGACTCCATCGACAACAAGGTGCTGACCAGAAGCGACAAGAACCGGGGCAAGAGCGACAACGTGCCCT
CCGAAGAGGTCGTGAAGAAGATGAAGAACTACTGGCGGCAGCTGCTGAACGCCAAGCTGATTACCCAGAG
AAAGTTCGACAATCTGACCAAGGCCGAGAGAGGCGGCCTGAGCGAACTGGATAAGGCCGGCTTCATCAAG
AGACAGCTGGTGGAAACCCGGCAGATCACAAAGCACGTGGCACAGATCCTGGACTCCCGGATGAACACTA
AGTACGACGAGAATGACAAGCTGATCCGGGAAGTGAAAGTGATCACCCTGAAGTCCAAGCTGGTGTCCGA
TTTCCGGAAGGATTTCCAGTTTTACAAAGTGCGCGAGATCAACAACTACCACCACGCCCACGACGCCTAC
CTGAACGCCGTCGTGGGAACCGCCCTGATCAAAAAGTACCCTAAGCTGGAAAGCGAGTTCGTGTACGGCG
ACTACAAGGTGTACGACGTGCGGAAGATGATCGCCAAGAGCGAGCAGGAAATCGGCAAGGCTACCGCCAA
GTACTTCTTCTACAGCAACATCATGAACTTTTTCAAGACCGAGATTACCCTGGCCAACGGCGAGATCCGG
AAGCGGCCTCTGATCGAGACAAACGGCGAAACCGGGGAGATCGTGTGGGATAAGGGCCGGGATTTTGCCA
CCGTGCGGAAAGTGCTGAGCATGCCCCAAGTGAATATCGTGAAAAAGACCGAGGTGCAGACAGGCGGCTT
CAGCAAAGAGTCTATCCTGCCCAAGAGGAACAGCGATAAGCTGATCGCCAGAAAGAAGGACTGGGACCCT
AAGAAGTACGGCGGCTTCGACAGCCCCACCGTGGCCTATTCTGTGCTGGTGGTGGCCAAAGTGGAAAAGG
GCAAGTCCAAGAAACTGAAGAGTGTGAAAGAGCTGCTGGGGATCACCATCATGGAAAGAAGCAGCTTCGA
GAAGAATCCCATCGACTTTCTGGAAGCCAAGGGCTACAAAGAAGTGAAAAAGGACCTGATCATCAAGCTG
CCTAAGTACTCCCTGTTCGAGCTGGAAAACGGCCGGAAGAGAATGCTGGCCTCTGCCGGCGAACTGCAGA
AGGGAAACGAACTGGCCCTGCCCTCCAAATATGTGAACTTCCTGTACCTGGCCAGCCACTATGAGAAGCT
GAAGGGCTCCCCCGAGGATAATGAGCAGAAACAGCTGTTTGTGGAACAGCACAAGCACTACCTGGACGAG
ATCATCGAGCAGATCAGCGAGTTCTCCAAGAGAGTGATCCTGGCCGACGCTAATCTGGACAAAGTGCTGT
CCGCCTACAACAAGCACCGGGATAAGCCCATCAGAGAGCAGGCCGAGAATATCATCCACCTGTTTACCCT
GACCAATCTGGGAGCCCCTGCCGCCTTCAAGTACTTTGACACCACCATCGACCGGAAGAGGTACACCAGC
ACCAAAGAGGTGCTGGACGCCACCCTGATCCACCAGAGCATCACCGGCCTGTACGAGACACGGATCGACC
TGTCTCAGCTGGGAGGCGACAAAAGGCCGGCGGCCACGAAAAAGGCCGGCCAGGCAAAAAAGAAAAAGTA
AGAATTCCTAGAGCTCGCTGATCAGCCTCGACTGTGCCTTCTAGTTGCCAGCCATCTGTTGTTTGCCCCT
CCCCCGTGCCTTCCTTGACCCTGGAAGGTGCCACTCCCACTGTCCTTTCCTAATAAAATGAGGAAATTGC
ATCGCATTGTCTGAGTAGGTGTCATTCTATTCTGGGGGGTGGGGTGGGGCAGGACAGCAAGGGGGAGGAT
TGGGAAGAGAATAGCAGGCATGCTGGGGAGCGGCCGCAGGAACCCCTAGTGATGGAGTTGGCCACTCCCT
CTCTGCGCGCTCGCTCGCTCACTGAGGCCGGGCGACCAAAGGTCGCCCGACGCCCGGGCTTTGCCCGGGC
GGCCTCAGTGAGCGAGCGAGCGCGCAGCTGCCTGCAGGGGCGCCTGATGCGGTATTTTCTCCTTACGCAT
CTGTGCGGTATTTCACACCGCATA
[142 nt withheld, positions 5695-5836]
C
[141 nt withheld, positions 5838-5978]
CCTTTGACGTTGGAGTCCACGTTCTTT
[37 nt withheld, positions 6006-6042]
ACCCTATCTCGGGCTATTCTTTTGATTTATAAGGGATTTTGCCGATTTCGGCCTATTGGTTAAAAAATGA
GCTGATTTAACAAAAATTTAACGCGAATTTTAACAAAATATTAACGTTTACAATTTTATGGTGCACTCTC
AGTACAATCTGCTCTGATGCCGCATAGTTAAGCCAGCCCCGACACCCGCCAACACCCGCTGACGCGCCCT
GACGGGCTTGTCTGCTCCCGGCATCCGCTTACAGACAAGCTGTGACCGTCTCCGGGAGCTGCATGTGTCA
GAGGTTTTCACCGTCATCACCGAAACGCGCGAGACGAAAGGGCCTCGTGATACGCCTATTTTTATAGGTT
AATGTCATGATAATAATGGTTTCTTAGACGTCAGGTGGCACTTTTCGGGGAAATGTGCGCGGAACCCCTA
TTTGTTTATTTTTCTAAATACATTCAAATATGTATCCGCTCATGAGACAATAACCCTGATAAATGCTTCA
ATAATATTGAAAAAGGAAGAGTATGAGTATTCAACATTTCCGTGTCGCCCTTATTCCCTTTTTTGCGGCA
TTTTGCCTTCCTGTTTTTGCTCACCCAGAAACGCTGGTGAAAGTAAAAGATGCTGAAGATCAGTTGGGTG
CACGAGTGGGTTACATCGAACTGGATCTCAACAGCGGTAAGATCCTTGAGAGTTTTCGCCCCGAAGAACG
TTTTCCAATGATGAGCACTTTTAAAGTTCTGCTATGTGGCGCGGTATTATCCCGTATTGACGCCGGGCAA
GAGCAACTCGGTCGCCGCATACACTATTCTCAGAATGACTTGGTTGAGTACTCACCAGTCACAGAAAAGC
ATCTTACGGATGGCATGACAGTAAGAGAATTATGCAGTGCTGCCATAACCATGAGTGATAACACTGCGGC
CAACTTACTTCTGACAACGATCGGAGGACCGAAGGAGCTAACCGCTTTTTTGCACAACATGGGGGATCAT
GTAACTCGCCTTGATCGTTGGGAACCGGAGCTGAATGAAGCCATACCAAACGACGAGCGTGACACCACGA
TGCCTGTAGCAATGGCAACAACGTTGCGCAAACTATTAACTGGCGAACTACTTACTCTAGCTTCCCGGCA
ACAATTAATAGACTGGATGGAGGCGGATAAAGTTGCAGGACCACTTCTGCGCTCGGCCCTTCCGGCTGGC
TGGTTTATTGCTGATAAATCTGGAGCCGGTGAGCGTGGAAGCCGCGGTATCATTGCAGCACTGGGGCCAG
ATGGTAAGCCCTCCCGTATCGTAGTTATCTACACGACGGGGAGTCAGGCAACTATGGATGAACGAAATAG
ACAGATCGCTGAGATAGGTGCCTCACTGATTAAGCATTGGTAACTGTCAGACCAAGTTTACTCATATATA
CTTTAGATTGATTTAAAACTTCATTTTTAATTTAAAAGGATCTAGGTGAAGATCCTTTTTGATAATCTCA
TGACCAAAATCCCTTAACGTGAGTTTTCGTTCCACTGAGCGTCAGACCCCGTAGAAAAGATCAAAGGATC
TTCTTGAGATCCTTTTTTTCTGCGCGTAATCTGCTGCTTGCAAACAAAAAAACCACCGCTACCAGCGGTG
GTTTGTTTGCCGGATCAAGAGCTACCAACTCTTTTTCCGAAGGTAACTGGCTTCAGCAGAGCGCAGATAC
CAAATACTGTCCTTCTAGTGTAGCCGTAGTTAGGCCACCACTTCAAGAACTCTGTAGCACCGCCTACATA
CCTCGCTCTGCTAATCCTGTTACCAGTGGCTGCTGCCAGTGGCGATAAGTCGTGTCTTACCGGGTTGGAC
TCAAGACGATAGTTACCGGATAAGGCGCAGCGGTCGGGCTGAACGGGGGGTTCGTGCACACAGCCCAGCT
TGGAGCGAACGACCTACACCGAACTGAGATACCTACAGCGTGAGCTATGAGAAAGCGCCACGCTTCCCGA
AGGGAGAAAGGCGGACAGGTATCCGGTAAGCGGCAGGGTCGGAACAGGAGAGCGCACGAGGGAGCTTCCA
GGGGGAAACGCCTGGTATCTTTATAGTCCTGTCGGGTTTCGCCACCTCTGACTTGAGCGTCGATTTTTGT
GATGCTCGTCAGGGGGGCGGAGCCTATGGAAAAACGCCAGCAACGCGGCCTTTTTACGGTTCCTGGCCTT
TTGCTGGCCTTTTGCTCACATGTGAGGGCCTATTTCCCATGATTCCTTCATATTTGCATATACGATACAA
GGCTGTTAGAGAGATAATTGGAATTAATTTGACTGTAAACACAAAGATATTAGTACAAAATACGTGACGT
AGAAAGTAATAATTTCTTGGGTAGTTTGCAGTTTTAAAATTATGTTTTAAAATGGACTATCATATGCTTA
CCGTAACTTGAAAGTATTTCGATTTCTTGGCTTTATATATCTTGTGGAAAGGACGAAACACCGCGGGCAA
CCTCACATAAGTGTTT
