Features (pLannotate 1.2.2; 17 found; start..end, strand, type, name):
     79..122     +  misc_RNA       gRNA scaffold (fragment): guide RNA scaffold for the Streptococcus pyogenes CRISPR/Cas9 system
    169..454     +  enhancer       CMV enhancer: human cytomegalovirus immediate early enhancer; contains an 18-bp deletion relative to the standard CMV enhancer
    734..961     +  intron         hybrid intron: hybrid between chicken β-actin (CBA) and minute virus of mice (MMV) introns (Gray et al., 2011)
   1099..2700    +  CDS            Cas9(N): N-terminal portion of Streptococcus pyogenes Cas9 (Zetsche et al., 2015)
   2701..5199    +  CDS            Cas9(C): C-terminal portion of Streptococcus pyogenes Cas9 (Zetsche et al., 2015)
   5200..5247    +  CDS            nucleoplasmin NLS: bipartite nuclear localization signal from nucleoplasmin
   5281..5392    +  polyA_signal   bGH poly(A) signal: bovine growth hormone polyadenylation signal
   5497..5637    +  repeat_region  AAV2 ITR: inverted terminal repeat of adeno-associated virus serotype 2 inverted
   5642..5693    -  misc_feature   bom (fragment): basis of mobility region from pBR322
   5712..6167    +  rep_origin     f1 ori (sequence partly withheld): f1 bacteriophage origin of replication; arrow indicates direction of (+) strand synthesis
   6168..6217    -  misc_feature   bom (fragment): basis of mobility region from pBR322
   6319..6354    -  CDS            rop (fragment): Rop protein, which maintains plasmids at low copy number; rop
   6449..6553    +  promoter       AmpR promoter: bla
   6554..7414    +  CDS            AmpR: β-lactamase; bla; confers resistance to ampicillin, carbenicillin, and related antibiotics
   7585..8173    +  rep_origin     ori: high-copy-number ColE1/pMB1/pBR322/pUC origin of replication
   8235..8475    +  promoter       U6 promoter: RNA polymerase III promoter for human U6 snRNA
   8504..72      +  misc_RNA       gRNA scaffold (across the origin): guide RNA scaffold for the Streptococcus pyogenes CRISPR/Cas9 system
>Addgene plasmid #112439 | pDLX1.1.0-gDNA | addgene full sequence | sequence record 230396 | Addgene NGS Result
TAGAGCTAGAAATAGCAAGTTAAAATAAGGCTAGTCCGTTATCAACTTGAAAAAGTGGCACCGAGTCGGT
GCTTTTTTGTTTTAGAGCTAGAAATAGCAAGTTAAAATAAGGCTAGTCCGTTTTTAGCGCGTGCGCCAAT
TCTGCAGACAAATGGCTCTAGAGGTACCCGTTACATAACTTACGGTAAATGGCCCGCCTGGCTGACCGCC
CAACGACCCCCGCCCATTGACGTCAATAGTAACGCCAATAGGGACTTTCCATTGACGTCAATGGGTGGAG
TATTTACGGTAAACTGCCCACTTGGCAGTACATCAAGTGTATCATATGCCAAGTACGCCCCCTATTGACG
TCAATGACGGTAAATGGCCCGCCTGGCATTGTGCCCAGTACATGACCTTATGGGACTTTCCTACTTGGCA
GTACATCTACGTATTAGTCATCGCTATTACCATGGTCGAGGTGAGCCCCACGTTCTGCTTCACTCTCCCC
ATCTCCCCCCCCTCCCCACCCCCAATTTTGTATTTATTTATTTTTTAATTATTTTGTGCAGCGATGGGGG
CGGGGGGGGGGGGGGGGCGCGCGCCRGGGGGGGGGGGGGGGGGGGGGGGGGGGGGGGGGGGGGGGSGGGG
GGGKGCGGCGGCAGCCAATCAGAGCGGCGCGCTCCGAAAGTTTCCTTTTATGGCGAGGCGGCGGCGGCGG
CGGCCCTATAAAAAGCGAAGCGCGCGGCGGGCGGGAGTCGCTGCGCGCTGCCTTCGCCCCGTGCCCCGCT
CCGCCGCCGCCTCGCGCCGCCCGCCCCGGCTCTGACTGACCGCGTTACTCCCACAGGTGAGCGGGCGGGA
CGGCCCTTCTCCTCCGGGCTGTAATTAGCTGAGCAAGAGGTAAGGGTTTAAGGGATGGTTGGTTGGTGGG
GTATTAATGTTTAATTACCTGGAGCACCTGCCTGAAATCACTTTTTTTCAGGTTGGACCGGTGCCACCAT
GGACTATAAGGACCACGACGGAGACTACAAGGATCATGATATTGATTACAAAGACGATGACGATAAGATG
GCCCCAAAGAAGAAGCGGAAGGTCGGTATCCACGGAGTCCCAGCAGCCGACAAGAAGTACAGCATCGGCC
TGGACATCGGCACCAACTCTGTGGGCTGGGCCGTGATCACCGACGAGTACAAGGTGCCCAGCAAGAAATT
CAAGGTGCTGGGCAACACCGACCGGCACAGCATCAAGAAGAACCTGATCGGAGCCCTGCTGTTCGACAGC
GGCGAAACAGCCGAGGCCACCCGGCTGAAGAGAACCGCCAGAAGAAGATACACCAGACGGAAGAACCGGA
TCTGCTATCTGCAAGAGATCTTCAGCAACGAGATGGCCAAGGTGGACGACAGCTTCTTCCACAGACTGGA
AGAGTCCTTCCTGGTGGAAGAGGATAAGAAGCACGAGCGGCACCCCATCTTCGGCAACATCGTGGACGAG
GTGGCCTACCACGAGAAGTACCCCACCATCTACCACCTGAGAAAGAAACTGGTGGACAGCACCGACAAGG
CCGACCTGCGGCTGATCTATCTGGCCCTGGCCCACATGATCAAGTTCCGGGGCCACTTCCTGATCGAGGG
CGACCTGAACCCCGACAACAGCGACGTGGACAAGCTGTTCATCCAGCTGGTGCAGACCTACAACCAGCTG
TTCGAGGAAAACCCCATCAACGCCAGCGGCGTGGACGCCAAGGCCATCCTGTCTGCCAGACTGAGCAAGA
GCAGACGGCTGGAAAATCTGATCGCCCAGCTGCCCGGCGAGAAGAAGAATGGCCTGTTCGGAAACCTGAT
TGCCCTGAGCCTGGGCCTGACCCCCAACTTCAAGAGCAACTTCGACCTGGCCGAGGATGCCAAACTGCAG
CTGAGCAAGGACACCTACGACGACGACCTGGACAACCTGCTGGCCCAGATCGGCGACCAGTACGCCGACC
TGTTTCTGGCCGCCAAGAACCTGTCCGACGCCATCCTGCTGAGCGACATCCTGAGAGTGAACACCGAGAT
CACCAAGGCCCCCCTGAGCGCCTCTATGATCAAGAGATACGACGAGCACCACCAGGACCTGACCCTGCTG
AAAGCTCTCGTGCGGCAGCAGCTGCCTGAGAAGTACAAAGAGATTTTCTTCGACCAGAGCAAGAACGGCT
ACGCCGGCTACATTGACGGCGGAGCCAGCCAGGAAGAGTTCTACAAGTTCATCAAGCCCATCCTGGAAAA
GATGGACGGCACCGAGGAACTGCTCGTGAAGCTGAACAGAGAGGACCTGCTGCGGAAGCAGCGGACCTTC
GACAACGGCAGCATCCCCCACCAGATCCACCTGGGAGAGCTGCACGCCATTCTGCGGCGGCAGGAAGATT
TTTACCCATTCCTGAAGGACAACCGGGAAAAGATCGAGAAGATCCTGACCTTCCGCATCCCCTACTACGT
GGGCCCTCTGGCCAGGGGAAACAGCAGATTCGCCTGGATGACCAGAAAGAGCGAGGAAACCATCACCCCC
TGGAACTTCGAGGAAGTGGTGGACAAGGGCGCTTCCGCCCAGAGCTTCATCGAGCGGATGACCAACTTCG
ATAAGAACCTGCCCAACGAGAAGGTGCTGCCCAAGCACAGCCTGCTGTACGAGTACTTCACCGTGTATAA
CGAGCTGACCAAAGTGAAATACGTGACCGAGGGAATGAGAAAGCCCGCCTTCCTGAGCGGCGAGCAGAAA
AAGGCCATCGTGGACCTGCTGTTCAAGACCAACCGGAAAGTGACCGTGAAGCAGCTGAAAGAGGACTACT
TCAAGAAAATCGAGTGCTTCGACTCCGTGGAAATCTCCGGCGTGGAAGATCGGTTCAACGCCTCCCTGGG
CACATACCACGATCTGCTGAAAATTATCAAGGACAAGGACTTCCTGGACAATGAGGAAAACGAGGACATT
CTGGAAGATATCGTGCTGACCCTGACACTGTTTGAGGACAGAGAGATGATCGAGGAACGGCTGAAAACCT
ATGCCCACCTGTTCGACGACAAAGTGATGAAGCAGCTGAAGCGGCGGAGATACACCGGCTGGGGCAGGCT
GAGCCGGAAGCTGATCAACGGCATCCGGGACAAGCAGTCCGGCAAGACAATCCTGGATTTCCTGAAGTCC
GACGGCTTCGCCAACAGAAACTTCATGCAGCTGATCCACGACGACAGCCTGACCTTTAAAGAGGACATCC
AGAAAGCCCAGGTGTCCGGCCAGGGCGATAGCCTGCACGAGCACATTGCCAATCTGGCCGGCAGCCCCGC
CATTAAGAAGGGCATCCTGCAGACAGTGAAGGTGGTGGACGAGCTCGTGAAAGTGATGGGCCGGCACAAG
CCCGAGAACATCGTGATCGAAATGGCCAGAGAGAACCAGACCACCCAGAAGGGACAGAAGAACAGCCGCG
AGAGAATGAAGCGGATCGAAGAGGGCATCAAAGAGCTGGGCAGCCAGATCCTGAAAGAACACCCCGTGGA
AAACACCCAGCTGCAGAACGAGAAGCTGTACCTGTACTACCTGCAGAATGGGCGGGATATGTACGTGGAC
CAGGAACTGGACATCAACCGGCTGTCCGACTACGATGTGGACCATATCGTGCCTCAGAGCTTTCTGAAGG
ACGACTCCATCGACAACAAGGTGCTGACCAGAAGCGACAAGAACCGGGGCAAGAGCGACAACGTGCCCTC
CGAAGAGGTCGTGAAGAAGATGAAGAACTACTGGCGGCAGCTGCTGAACGCCAAGCTGATTACCCAGAGA
AAGTTCGACAATCTGACCAAGGCCGAGAGAGGCGGCCTGAGCGAACTGGATAAGGCCGGCTTCATCAAGA
GACAGCTGGTGGAAACCCGGCAGATCACAAAGCACGTGGCACAGATCCTGGACTCCCGGATGAACACTAA
GTACGACGAGAATGACAAGCTGATCCGGGAAGTGAAAGTGATCACCCTGAAGTCCAAGCTGGTGTCCGAT
TTCCGGAAGGATTTCCAGTTTTACAAAGTGCGCGAGATCAACAACTACCACCACGCCCACGACGCCTACC
TGAACGCCGTCGTGGGAACCGCCCTGATCAAAAAGTACCCTAAGCTGGAAAGCGAGTTCGTGTACGGCGA
CTACAAGGTGTACGACGTGCGGAAGATGATCGCCAAGAGCGAGCAGGAAATCGGCAAGGCTACCGCCAAG
TACTTCTTCTACAGCAACATCATGAACTTTTTCAAGACCGAGATTACCCTGGCCAACGGCGAGATCCGGA
AGCGGCCTCTGATCGAGACAAACGGCGAAACCGGGGAGATCGTGTGGGATAAGGGCCGGGATTTTGCCAC
CGTGCGGAAAGTGCTGAGCATGCCCCAAGTGAATATCGTGAAAAAGACCGAGGTGCAGACAGGCGGCTTC
AGCAAAGAGTCTATCCTGCCCAAGAGGAACAGCGATAAGCTGATCGCCAGAAAGAAGGACTGGGACCCTA
AGAAGTACGGCGGCTTCGACAGCCCCACCGTGGCCTATTCTGTGCTGGTGGTGGCCAAAGTGGAAAAGGG
CAAGTCCAAGAAACTGAAGAGTGTGAAAGAGCTGCTGGGGATCACCATCATGGAAAGAAGCAGCTTCGAG
AAGAATCCCATCGACTTTCTGGAAGCCAAGGGCTACAAAGAAGTGAAAAAGGACCTGATCATCAAGCTGC
CTAAGTACTCCCTGTTCGAGCTGGAAAACGGCCGGAAGAGAATGCTGGCCTCTGCCGGCGAACTGCAGAA
GGGAAACGAACTGGCCCTGCCCTCCAAATATGTGAACTTCCTGTACCTGGCCAGCCACTATGAGAAGCTG
AAGGGCTCCCCCGAGGATAATGAGCAGAAACAGCTGTTTGTGGAACAGCACAAGCACTACCTGGACGAGA
TCATCGAGCAGATCAGCGAGTTCTCCAAGAGAGTGATCCTGGCCGACGCTAATCTGGACAAAGTGCTGTC
CGCCTACAACAAGCACCGGGATAAGCCCATCAGAGAGCAGGCCGAGAATATCATCCACCTGTTTACCCTG
ACCAATCTGGGAGCCCCTGCCGCCTTCAAGTACTTTGACACCACCATCGACCGGAAGAGGTACACCAGCA
CCAAAGAGGTGCTGGACGCCACCCTGATCCACCAGAGCATCACCGGCCTGTACGAGACACGGATCGACCT
GTCTCAGCTGGGAGGCGACAAAAGGCCGGCGGCCACGAAAAAGGCCGGCCAGGCAAAAAAGAAAAAGTAA
GAATTCCTAGAGCTCGCTGATCAGCCTCGACTGTGCCTTCTAGTTGCCAGCCATCTGTTGTTTGCCCCTC
CCCCGTGCCTTCCTTGACCCTGGAAGGTGCCACTCCCACTGTCCTTTCCTAATAAAATGAGGAAATTGCA
TCGCATTGTCTGAGTAGGTGTCATTCTATTCTGGGGGGTGGGGTGGGGCAGGACAGCAAGGGGGAGGATT
GGGAAGAGAATAGCAGGCATGCTGGGGAGCGGCCGCAGGAACCCCTAGTGATGGAGTTGGCCACTCCCTC
TCTGCGCGCTCGCTCGCTCACTGAGGCCGGGCGACCAAAGGTCGCCCGACGCCCGGGCTTTGCCCGGGCG
GCCTCAGTGAGCGAGCGAGCGCGCAGCTGCCTGCAGGGGCGCCTGATGCGGTATTTTCTCCTTACGCATC
TGTGCGGTATTTCACACCGCATA
[95 nt withheld, positions 5694-5788]
T
[46 nt withheld, positions 5790-5835]
C
[141 nt withheld, positions 5837-5977]
CCTTTGACGTTGGAGTCCACGTTCTTT
[37 nt withheld, positions 6005-6041]
ACTCTATCTCGGGCTATTCTTTTGATTTATAAGGGATTTTGCCGATTTCGGTCTATTGGTTAAAAAATGA
GCTGATTTAACAAAAATTTAACGCGAATTTTAACAAAATATTAACGTTTACAATTTTATGGTGCACTCTC
AGTACAATCTGCTCTGATGCCGCATAGTTAAGCCAGCCCCGACACCCGCCAACACCCGCTGACGCGCCCT
GACGGGCTTGTCTGCTCCCGGCATCCGCTTACAGACAAGCTGTGACCGTCTCCGGGAGCTGCATGTGTCA
GAGGTTTTCACCGTCATCACCGAAACGCGCGAGACGAAAGGGCCTCGTGATACGCCTATTTTTATAGGTT
AATGTCATGATAATAATGGTTTCTTAGACGTCAGGTGGCACTTTTCGGGGAAATGTGCGCGGAACCCCTA
TTTGTTTATTTTTCTAAATACATTCAAATATGTATCCGCTCATGAGACAATAACCCTGATAAATGCTTCA
ATAATATTGAAAAAGGAAGAGTATGAGTATTCAACATTTCCGTGTCGCCCTTATTCCCTTTTTTGCGGCA
TTTTGCCTTCCTGTTTTTGCTCACCCAGAAACGCTGGTGAAAGTAAAAGATGCTGAAGATCAGTTGGGTG
CACGAGTGGGTTACATCGAACTGGATCTCAACAGCGGTAAGATCCTTGAGAGTTTTCGCCCCGAAGAACG
TTTTCCAATGATGAGCACTTTTAAAGTTCTGCTATGTGGCGCGGTATTATCCCGTATTGACGCCGGGCAA
GAGCAACTCGGTCGCCGCATACACTATTCTCAGAATGACTTGGTTGAGTACTCACCAGTCACAGAAAAGC
ATCTTACGGATGGCATGACAGTAAGAGAATTATGCAGTGCTGCCATAACCATGAGTGATAACACTGCGGC
CAACTTACTTCTGACAACGATCGGAGGACCGAAGGAGCTAACCGCTTTTTTGCACAACATGGGGGATCAT
GTAACTCGCCTTGATCGTTGGGAACCGGAGCTGAATGAAGCCATACCAAACGACGAGCGTGACACCACGA
TGCCTGTAGCAATGGCAACAACGTTGCGCAAACTATTAACTGGCGAACTACTTACTCTAGCTTCCCGGCA
ACAATTAATAGACTGGATGGAGGCGGATAAAGTTGCAGGACCACTTCTGCGCTCGGCCCTTCCGGCTGGC
TGGTTTATTGCTGATAAATCTGGAGCCGGTGAGCGTGGAAGCCGCGGTATCATTGCAGCACTGGGGCCAG
ATGGTAAGCCCTCCCGTATCGTAGTTATCTACACGACGGGGAGTCAGGCAACTATGGATGAACGAAATAG
ACAGATCGCTGAGATAGGTGCCTCACTGATTAAGCATTGGTAACTGTCAGACCAAGTTTACTCATATATA
CTTTAGATTGATTTAAAACTTCATTTTTAATTTAAAAGGATCTAGGTGAAGATCCTTTTTGATAATCTCA
TGACCAAAATCCCTTAACGTGAGTTTTCGTTCCACTGAGCGTCAGACCCCGTAGAAAAGATCAAAGGATC
TTCTTGAGATCCTTTTTTTCTGCGCGTAATCTGCTGCTTGCAAACAAAAAAACCACCGCTACCAGCGGTG
GTTTGTTTGCCGGATCAAGAGCTACCAACTCTTTTTCCGAAGGTAACTGGCTTCAGCAGAGCGCAGATAC
CAAATACTGTTCTTCTAGTGTAGCCGTAGTTAGGCCACCACTTCAAGAACTCTGTAGCACCGCCTACATA
CCTCGCTCTGCTAATCCTGTTACCAGTGGCTGCTGCCAGTGGCGATAAGTCGTGTCTTACCGGGTTGGAC
TCAAGACGATAGTTACCGGATAAGGCGCAGCGGTCGGGCTGAACGGGGGGTTCGTGCACACAGCCCAGCT
TGGAGCGAACGACCTACACCGAACTGAGATACCTACAGCGTGAGCTATGAGAAAGCGCCACGCTTCCCGA
AGGGAGAAAGGCGGACAGGTATCCGGTAAGCGGCAGGGTCGGAACAGGAGAGCGCACGAGGGAGCTTCCA
GGGGGAAACGCCTGGTATCTTTATAGTCCTGTCGGGTTTCGCCACCTCTGACTTGAGCGTCGATTTTTGT
GATGCTCGTCAGGGGGGCGGAGCCTATGGAAAAACGCCAGCAACGCGGCCTTTTTACGGTTCCTGGCCTT
TTGCTGGCCTTTTGCTCACATGTGAGGGCCTATTTCCCATGATTCCTTCATATTTGCATATACGATACAA
GGCTGTTAGAGAGATAATTGGAATTAATTTGACTGTAAACACAAAGATATTAGTACAAAATACGTGACGT
AGAAAGTAATAATTTCTTGGGTAGTTTGCAGTTTTAAAATTATGTTTTAAAATGGACTATCATATGCTTA
CCGTAACTTGAAAGTATTTCGATTTCTTGGCTTTATATATCTTGTGGAAAGGACGAAACACCGCGGGCAA
CCTCACATAAGTGTTT
